Addgene plasmid #123111: pDEST-CMV 3xFLAG-GABARAP-GFP
Purpose: Expresses 3xFLAG-GABARAP-EGFP in mammalian cells, for monitoring ATG4 activity towards GABARAP
Depositing lab: Robin Ketteler. Publication: Redundancy of human ATG4 protease isoforms in autophagy and LC3/GABARAP processing revealed in cells. Agrotis A, Pengo N, Burden JJ, Ketteler R. Autophagy. 2019 Jan 21. doi: 10.1080/15548627.2019.1569925. PubMed 30661429.
Backbone
  Vector backbone: pDEST-CMV-3xFLAG-gateway-EGFP
  Backbone size w/o insert (bp): 6111
  Vector type: Mammalian Expression
  Selectable markers: Neomycin (select with G418)
Growth in bacteria
  Bacterial resistance: Ampicillin, 100 μg/mL
  Growth temperature: 37°C
  Growth strain: DH5alpha
  Copy number: High Copy
Gene/Insert
  Gene/Insert name: Gamma-aminobutyric acid receptor-associated protein
  Species: H. sapiens (human)
  GenBank ID: NM_007278.1
  Entrez Gene: GABARAP (a.k.a. ATG8A, GABARAP-a, MM46)
  Promoter: CMV
  Tag / fusion protein: 3xFLAG (N terminal on backbone); EGFP (C terminal on backbone)
  Cloning method: Gateway Cloning
  Sequencing primers: 5′ CMVF_pCDNA3; 3′ EGFP Nrev
Terms and licenses: Academic/Nonprofit Terms; Industry Terms: Not Available to Industry
How to cite: pDEST-CMV 3xFLAG-GABARAP-GFP was a gift from Robin Ketteler (Addgene plasmid # 123111 ; http://n2t.net/addgene:123111 ; RRID:Addgene_123111)
