[The description below was written by a language model from this plasmid's Addgene catalogue record and pLannotate feature annotations shown in this document.]
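Description:
pDEST-CMV 3xFLAG-GABARAP-GFP is a mammalian expression plasmid of about 6.5 kb, made by Gateway recombination of the human GABARAP coding sequence into the pDEST-CMV-3xFLAG-gateway-EGFP destination backbone. It is maintained in E. coli through a high-copy ColE1/pUC-type origin and an ampicillin resistance gene (β-lactamase with its own promoter). An f1 phage origin and remnants of the lac promoter/operator region are also present as backbone carry-over. For selection in mammalian cells, an SV40 early promoter drives the neomycin phosphotransferase gene, terminated by an SV40 polyadenylation signal, allowing G418 selection of stable transfectants.

The expression cassette is driven by the human cytomegalovirus immediate-early enhancer and promoter and ends with the bovine growth hormone polyadenylation signal. It appears designed to encode a single fusion protein: an N-terminal 3xFLAG epitope, an attB1 recombination scar, GABARAP, an attB2 scar, and a C-terminal EGFP. GABARAP is a ubiquitin-like ATG8-family protein involved in autophagosome maturation, and like other family members it is processed near its C-terminus by ATG4 cysteine proteases before lipid conjugation. Placing EGFP downstream of GABARAP makes the fusion a cleavage reporter. ATG4 activity should separate the FLAG-tagged GABARAP portion from EGFP, whereas the full-length doubly tagged protein should persist when processing is absent, so the two tags let uncleaved and cleaved species be told apart. The record states that the construct is used to monitor ATG4 activity towards GABARAP in mammalian cells, in the context of work comparing the contributions of human ATG4 isoforms to LC3/GABARAP processing.
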