Features (pLannotate 1.2.2; 22 found; start..end, strand, type, name):
     32..84      -  misc_feature   bom (fragment): basis of mobility region from pBR322
    239..618     +  enhancer       CMV enhancer: human cytomegalovirus immediate early enhancer
    619..822     +  promoter       CMV promoter: human cytomegalovirus (CMV) immediate early promoter
    859..924     +  CDS            3xFLAG: three tandem FLAG® epitope tags, followed by an enterokinase cleavage site
    928..952     +  protein_bind   attB1: mutant version of attB; recombination site for the Gateway® BP reaction BP Clonase™
    955..1305    +  CDS            GABARAP (sequence withheld): GBRAP_HUMAN - Also known as FLC3B. Experimental evidence at protein level: Swiss-Prot protein existence level 1. Ubiquitin-like modifier that plays a role in intracellular transport of GABA(A) receptors and its interaction with the cytoskeleton (PubMed:9892355). Involved in autophagy: while LC3s are involved in elongation of the phagophore membrane, the GABARAP/GATE-16 subfamily is essential for a later stage in autophagosome maturation (PubMed:15169837, PubMed:20562859, PubMed:22948227). Through its interaction with the reticulophagy receptor TEX264, participates in the remodeling of subdomai
   1307..1331    -  protein_bind   attB2: mutant version of attB; recombination site for the Gateway® BP reaction BP Clonase™
   1348..2067    +  CDS            EGFP: the original enhanced GFP (Yang et al., 1996) mammalian codon-optimized
   2100..2324    +  polyA_signal   bGH poly(A) signal: bovine growth hormone polyadenylation signal
   2328..2349    +  promoter       SV40 promoter (fragment): SV40 enhancer and early promoter
   2370..2798    +  rep_origin     f1 ori (sequence partly withheld): f1 bacteriophage origin of replication; arrow indicates direction of (+) strand synthesis
   2812..3141    +  promoter       SV40 promoter: SV40 enhancer and early promoter
   3208..3999    +  CDS            neo: KKA2_KLEPN - Also known as kan, nptII. Experimental evidence at protein level: Swiss-Prot protein existence level 1. Resistance to kanamycin, neomycin, paromomycin, ribostamycin, butirosin and gentamicin B. From Klebsiella pneumoniae.
   4023..4181    +  CDS            ble (fragment): BLE_KLEPN - Experimental evidence at protein level: Swiss-Prot protein existence level 1. Binding protein with a strong affinity to the bleomycin family of antibiotics. Binds to CL990; an antimitotic-antibiotic compound. From Klebsiella pneumoniae.
   4176..4297    +  polyA_signal   SV40 poly(A) signal: SV40 polyadenylation signal
   4370..4386    -  protein_bind   lac operator: The lac repressor binds to the lac operator to inhibit transcription in E. coli. This inhibition can be relieved by adding lactose or isopropyl-β-D-thiogalactopyranoside (IPTG). lac repressor encoded by lacI
   4394..4424    -  promoter       lac promoter: promoter for the E. coli lac operon
   4439..4460    -  protein_bind   CAP binding site: CAP binding activates transcription in the presence of cAMP. E. coli catabolite activator protein
   4473..4565    -  CDS            lacI (fragment): lac repressor; lacI; The lac repressor binds to the lac operator to inhibit transcription in E. coli. This inhibition can be relieved by adding lactose or isopropyl-β-D-thiogalactopyranoside (IPTG).
   4748..5336    -  rep_origin     ori: high-copy-number ColE1/pMB1/pBR322/pUC origin of replication
   5507..6367    -  CDS            AmpR: β-lactamase; bla; confers resistance to ampicillin, carbenicillin, and related antibiotics
   6368..6472    -  promoter       AmpR promoter: bla
>Addgene plasmid #123111 | pDEST-CMV 3xFLAG-GABARAP-GFP | addgene full sequence | sequence record 244019 | Addgene NGS Result
CGTCGACGGATCGGGAGATCTCCCGATCCCCTATGGTGCACTCTCAGTACAATCTGCTCTGATGCCGCAT
AGTTAAGCCAGTATCTGCTCCCTGCTTGTGTGTTGGAGGTCGCTGAGTAGTGCGCGAGCAAAATTTAAGC
TACAACAAGGCAAGGCTTGACCGACAATTGCATGAAGAATCTGCTTAGGGTTAGGCGTTTTGCGCTGCTT
CGCGATGTACGGGCCAGATATACGCGTTGACATTGATTATTGACTAGTTATTAATAGTAATCAATTACGG
GGTCATTAGTTCATAGCCCATATATGGAGTTCCGCGTTACATAACTTACGGTAAATGGCCCGCCTGGCTG
ACCGCCCAACGACCCCCGCCCATTGACGTCAATAATGACGTATGTTCCCATAGTAACGCCAATAGGGACT
TTCCATTGACGTCAATGGGTGGAGTATTTACGGTAAACTGCCCACTTGGCAGTACATCAAGTGTATCATA
TGCCAAGTACGCCCCCTATTGACGTCAATGACGGTAAATGGCCCGCCTGGCATTATGCCCAGTACATGAC
CTTATGGGACTTTCCTACTTGGCAGTACATCTACGTATTAGTCATCGCTATTACCATGGTGATGCGGTTT
TGGCAGTACATCAATGGGCGTGGATAGCGGTTTGACTCACGGGGATTTCCAAGTCTCCACCCCATTGACG
TCAATGGGAGTTTGTTTTGGCACCAAAATCAACGGGACTTTCCAAAATGTCGTAACAACTCCGCCCCATT
GACGCAAATGGGCGGTAGGCGTGTACGGTGGGAGGTCTATATAAGCAGAGCTCGTTTAGTGAACCGTCAG
AATTGATCTGGTACCATGGACTACAAAGACCATGACGGTGATTATAAAGATCATGACATCGATTACAAGG
ATGACGATGACAAGCTTACAAGTTTGTACAAAAAAGCAGGCTTA
[351 nt withheld, positions 955-1305]
TACCCAGCTTTCTTGTACAAAGTGGTTCGATCTAGACTCGAGATGGTGAGCAAGGGCGAGGAGCTGTTCA
CCGGGGTGGTGCCCATCCTGGTCGAGCTGGACGGCGACGTAAACGGCCACAAGTTCAGCGTGTCCGGCGA
GGGCGAGGGCGATGCCACCTACGGCAAGCTGACCCTGAAGTTCATCTGCACCACCGGCAAGCTGCCCGTG
CCCTGGCCCACCCTCGTGACCACCCTGACCTACGGCGTGCAGTGCTTCAGCCGCTACCCCGACCACATGA
AGCAGCACGACTTCTTCAAGTCCGCCATGCCCGAAGGCTACGTCCAGGAGCGCACCATCTTCTTCAAGGA
CGACGGCAACTACAAGACCCGCGCCGAGGTGAAGTTCGAGGGCGACACCCTGGTGAACCGCATCGAGCTG
AAGGGCATCGACTTCAAGGAGGACGGCAACATCCTGGGGCACAAGCTGGAGTACAACTACAACAGCCACA
ACGTCTATATCATGGCCGACAAGCAGAAGAACGGCATCAAGGTGAACTTCAAGATCCGCCACAACATCGA
GGACGGCAGCGTGCAGCTCGCCGACCACTACCAGCAGAACACCCCCATCGGCGACGGCCCCGTGCTGCTG
CCCGACAACCACTACCTGAGCACCCAGTCCGCCCTGAGCAAAGACCCCAACGAGAAGCGCGATCACATGG
TCCTGCTGGAGTTCGTGACCGCCGCCGGGATCACTCTCGGCATGGACGAGCTGTACAAGTAATTAATTAA
GATAAACCCGCTGATCAGCCTCGACTGTGCCTTCTAGTTGCCAGCCATCTGTTGTTTGCCCCTCCCCCGT
GCCTTCCTTGACCCTGGAAGGTGCCACTCCCACTGTCCTTTCCTAATAAAATGAGGAAATTGCATCGCAT
TGTCTGAGTAGGTGTCATTCTATTCTGGGGGGTGGGGTGGGGCAGGACAGCAAGGGGGAGGATTGGGAAG
ACAATAGCAGGCATGCTGGGGATGCGGTGGGCTCTATGGCTTCTGAGGCGGAAAGAACCAGCTGGGGCTC
TAGGGGGTATCCCC
[124 nt withheld, positions 2370-2493]
C
[91 nt withheld, positions 2495-2585]
A
[49 nt withheld, positions 2587-2635]
CCTTTGACGTTGGAGTCCACGTTCTTT
[37 nt withheld, positions 2663-2699]
ACCCTATCTCGGTCTATTCTTTTGATTTATAAGGGATTTTGCCGATTTCGGCCTATTGGTTAAAAAATGA
GCTGATTTAACAAAAATTTAACGCGAATTAATTCTGTGGAATGTGTGTCAGTTAGGGTGTGGAAAGTCCC
CAGGCTCCCCAGCAGGCAGAAGTATGCAAAGCATGCATCTCAATTAGTCAGCAACCAGGTGTGGAAAGTC
CCCAGGCTCCCCAGCAGGCAGAAGTATGCAAAGCATGCATCTCAATTAGTCAGCAACCATAGTCCCGCCC
CTAACTCCGCCCATCCCGCCCCTAACTCCGCCCAGTTCCGCCCATTCTCCGCCCCATGGCTGACTAATTT
TTTTTATTTATGCAGAGGCCGAGGCCGCCTCTGCCTCTGAGCTATTCCAGAAGTAGTGAGGAGGCTTTTT
TGGAGGCCTAGGCTTTTGCAAAAAGCTCCCGGGAGCTTGTATATCCATTTTCGGATCTGATCAAGAGACA
GGATGAGGATCGTTTCGCATGATTGAACAAGATGGATTGCACGCAGGTTCTCCGGCCGCTTGGGTGGAGA
GGCTATTCGGCTATGACTGGGCACAACAGACAATCGGCTGCTCTGATGCCGCCGTGTTCCGGCTGTCAGC
GCAGGGGCGCCCGGTTCTTTTTGTCAAGACCGACCTGTCCGGTGCCCTGAATGAACTGCAGGACGAGGCA
GCGCGGCTATCGTGGCTGGCCACGACGGGCGTTCCTTGCGCAGCTGTGCTCGACGTTGTCACTGAAGCGG
GAAGGGACTGGCTGCTATTGGGCGAAGTGCCGGGGCAGGATCTCCTGTCATCTCACCTTGCTCCTGCCGA
GAAAGTATCCATCATGGCTGATGCAATGCGGCGGCTGCATACGCTTGATCCGGCTACCTGCCCATTCGAC
CACCAAGCGAAACATCGCATCGAGCGAGCACGTACTCGGATGGAAGCCGGTCTTGTCGATCAGGATGATC
TGGACGAAGAGCATCAGGGGCTCGCGCCAGCCGAACTGTTCGCCAGGCTCAAGGCGCGCATGCCCGACGG
CGAGGATCTCGTCGTGACCCATGGCGATGCCTGCTTGCCGAATATCATGGTGGAAAATGGCCGCTTTTCT
GGATTCATCGACTGTGGCCGGCTGGGTGTGGCGGACCGCTATCAGGACATAGCGTTGGCTACCCGTGATA
TTGCTGAAGAGCTTGGCGGCGAATGGGCTGACCGCTTCCTCGTGCTTTACGGTATCGCCGCTCCCGATTC
GCAGCGCATCGCCTTCTATCGCCTTCTTGACGAGTTCTTCTGAGCGGGACTCTGGGGTTCGAAATGACCG
ACCAAGCGACGCCCAACCTGCCATCACGAGATTTCGATTCCACCGCCGCCTTCTATGAAAGGTTGGGCTT
CGGAATCGTTTTCCGGGACGCCGGCTGGATGATCCTCCAGCGCGGGGATCTCATGCTGGAGTTCTTCGCC
CACCCCAACTTGTTTATTGCAGCTTATAATGGTTACAAATAAAGCAATAGCATCACAAATTTCACAAATA
AAGCATTTTTTTCACTGCATTCTAGTTGTGGTTTGTCCAAACTCATCAATGTATCTTATCATGTCTGTAT
ACCGTCGACCTCTAGCTAGAGCTTGGCGTAATCATGGTCATAGCTGTTTCCTGTGTGAAATTGTTATCCG
CTCACAATTCCACACAACATACGAGCCGGAAGCATAAAGTGTAAAGCCTGGGGTGCCTAATGAGTGAGCT
AACTCACATTAATTGCGTTGCGCTCACTGCCCGCTTTCCAGTCGGGAAACCTGTCGTGCCAGCTGCATTA
ATGAATCGGCCAACGCGCGGGGAGAGGCGGTTTGCGTATTGGGCGCTCTTCCGCTTCCTCGCTCACTGAC
TCGCTGCGCTCGGTCGTTCGGCTGCGGCGAGCGGTATCAGCTCACTCAAAGGCGGTAATACGGTTATCCA
CAGAATCAGGGGATAACGCAGGAAAGAACATGTGAGCAAAAGGCCAGCAAAAGGCCAGGAACCGTAAAAA
GGCCGCGTTGCTGGCGTTTTTCCATAGGCTCCGCCCCCCTGACGAGCATCACAAAAATCGACGCTCAAGT
CAGAGGTGGCGAAACCCGACAGGACTATAAAGATACCAGGCGTTTCCCCCTGGAAGCTCCCTCGTGCGCT
CTCCTGTTCCGACCCTGCCGCTTACCGGATACCTGTCCGCCTTTCTCCCTTCGGGAAGCGTGGCGCTTTC
TCATAGCTCACGCTGTAGGTATCTCAGTTCGGTGTAGGTCGTTCGCTCCAAGCTGGGCTGTGTGCACGAA
CCCCCCGTTCAGCCCGACCGCTGCGCCTTATCCGGTAACTATCGTCTTGAGTCCAACCCGGTAAGACACG
ACTTATCGCCACTGGCAGCAGCCACTGGTAACAGGATTAGCAGAGCGAGGTATGTAGGCGGTGCTACAGA
GTTCTTGAAGTGGTGGCCTAACTACGGCTACACTAGAAGAACAGTATTTGGTATCTGCGCTCTGCTGAAG
CCAGTTACCTTCGGAAAAAGAGTTGGTAGCTCTTGATCCGGCAAACAAACCACCGCTGGTAGCGGTGGTT
TTTTTGTTTGCAAGCAGCAGATTACGCGCAGAAAAAAAGGATCTCAAGAAGATCCTTTGATCTTTTCTAC
GGGGTCTGACGCTCAGTGGAACGAAAACTCACGTTAAGGGATTTTGGTCATGAGATTATCAAAAAGGATC
TTCACCTAGATCCTTTTAAATTAAAAATGAAGTTTTAAATCAATCTAAAGTATATATGAGTAAACTTGGT
CTGACAGTTACCAATGCTTAATCAGTGAGGCACCTATCTCAGCGATCTGTCTATTTCGTTCATCCATAGT
TGCCTGACTCCCCGTCGTGTAGATAACTACGATACGGGAGGGCTTACCATCTGGCCCCAGTGCTGCAATG
ATACCGCGAGACCCACGCTCACCGGCTCCAGATTTATCAGCAATAAACCAGCCAGCCGGAAGGGCCGAGC
GCAGAAGTGGTCCTGCAACTTTATCCGCCTCCATCCAGTCTATTAATTGTTGCCGGGAAGCTAGAGTAAG
TAGTTCGCCAGTTAATAGTTTGCGCAACGTTGTTGCCATTGCTACAGGCATCGTGGTGTCACGCTCGTCG
TTTGGTATGGCTTCATTCAGCTCCGGTTCCCAACGATCAAGGCGAGTTACATGATCCCCCATGTTGTGCA
AAAAAGCGGTTAGCTCCTTCGGTCCTCCGATCGTTGTCAGAAGTAAGTTGGCCGCAGTGTTATCACTCAT
GGTTATGGCAGCACTGCATAATTCTCTTACTGTCATGCCATCCGTAAGATGCTTTTCTGTGACTGGTGAG
TACTCAACCAAGTCATTCTGAGAATAGTGTATGCGGCGACCGAGTTGCTCTTGCCCGGCGTCAATACGGG
ATAATACCGCGCCACATAGCAGAACTTTAAAAGTGCTCATCATTGGAAAACGTTCTTCGGGGCGAAAACT
CTCAAGGATCTTACCGCTGTTGAGATCCAGTTCGATGTAACCCACTCGTGCACCCAACTGATCTTCAGCA
TCTTTTACTTTCACCAGCGTTTCTGGGTGAGCAAAAACAGGAAGGCAAAATGCCGCAAAAAAGGGAATAA
GGGCGACACGGAAATGTTGAATACTCATACTCTTCCTTTTTCAATATTATTGAAGCATTTATCAGGGTTA
TTGTCTCATGAGCGGATACATATTTGAATGTATTTAGAAAAATAAACAAATAGGGGTTCCGCGCACATTT
CCCCGAAAAGTGCCACCTGA
